>Addgene plasmid #138683 | pLenti-Puro-sgSIK3-C | addgene full sequence | sequence record 272520 | Addgene NGS Result
TGATGCGGTTTTGGCAGTACATCAATGGGCGTGGATAGCGGTTTGACTCACGGGGATTTCCAAGTCTCCA
CCCCATTGACGTCAATGGGAGTTTGTTTTGGCACCAAAATCAACGGGACTTTCCAAAATGTCGTAACAAC
TCCGCCCCATTGACGCAAATGGGCGGTAGGCGTGTACGGTGGGAGGTCTATATAAGCAGCGCGTTTTGCC
TGTACTGGGTCTCTCTGGTTAGACCAGATCTGAGCCTGGGAGCTCTCTGGCTAACTAGGGAACCCACTGC
TTAAGCCTCAATAAAGCTTGCCTTGAGTGCTTCAAGTAGTGTGTGCCCGTCTGTTGTGTGACTCTGGTAA
CTAGAGATCCCTCAGACCCTTTTAGTCAGTGTGGAAAATCTCTAGCAGTGGCGCCCGAACAGGGACTTGA
AAGCGAAAGGGAAACCAGAGGAGCTCTCTCGACGCAGGACTCGGCTTGCTGAAGCGCGCACGGCAAGAGG
CGAGGGGCGGCGACTGGTGAGTACGCCAAAAATTTTGACTAGCGGAGGCTAGAAGGAGAGAGATGGGTGC
GAGAGCGTCAGTATTAAGCGGGGGAGAATTAGATCGCGATGGGAAAAAATTCGGTTAAGGCCAGGGGGAA
AGAAAAAATATAAATTAAAACATATAGTATGGGCAAGCAGGGAGCTAGAACGATTCGCAGTTAATCCTGG
CCTGTTAGAAACATCAGAAGGCTGTAGACAAATACTGGGACAGCTACAACCATCCCTTCAGACAGGATCA
GAAGAACTTAGATCATTATATAATACAGTAGCAACCCTCTATTGTGTGCATCAAAGGATAGAGATAAAAG
ACACCAAGGAAGCTTTAGACAAGATAGAGGAAGAGCAAAACAAAAGTAAGACCACCGCACAGCAAGCGGC
CGCTGATCTTCAGACCTGGAGGAGGAGATATGAGGGACAATTGGAGAAGTGAATTATATAAATATAAAGT
AGTAAAAATTGAACCATTAGGAGTAGCACCCACCAAGGCAAAGAGAAGAGTGGTGCAGAGAGAAAAAAGA
GCAGTGGGAATAGGAGCTTTGTTCCTTGGGTTCTTGGGAGCAGCAGGAAGCACTATGGGCGCAGCGTCAA
TGACGCTGACGGTACAGGCCAGACAATTATTGTCTGGTATAGTGCAGCAGCAGAACAATTTGCTGAGGGC
TATTGAGGCGCAACAGCATCTGTTGCAACTCACAGTCTGGGGCATCAAGCAGCTCCAGGCAAGAATCCTG
GCTGTGGAAAGATACCTAAAGGATCAACAGCTCCTGGGGATTTGGGGTTGCTCTGGAAAACTCATTTGCA
CCACTGCTGTGCCTTGGAATGCTAGTTGGAGTAATAAATCTCTGGAACAGATTTGGAATCACACGACCTG
GATGGAGTGGGACAGAGAAATTAACAATTACACAAGCTTAATACACTCCTTAATTGAAGAATCGCAAAAC
CAGCAAGAAAAGAATGAACAAGAATTATTGGAATTAGATAAATGGGCAAGTTTGTGGAATTGGTTTAACA
TAACAAATTGGCTGTGGTATATAAAATTATTCATAATGATAGTAGGAGGCTTGGTAGGTTTAAGAATAGT
TTTTGCTGTACTTTCTATAGTGAATAGAGTTAGGCAGGGATATTCACCATTATCGTTTCAGACCCACCTC
CCAACCCCGAGGGGACCCGACAGGCCCGAAGGAATAGAAGAAGAAGGTGGAGAGAGAGACAGAGACAGAT
CCATTCGATTAGTGAACGGATCGGCACTGCGTGCGCCAATTCTGCAGACAAATGGCAGTATTCATCCACA
ATTTTAAAAGAAAAGGGGGGATTGGGGGGTACAGTGCAGGGGAAAGAATAGTAGACATAATAGCAACAGA
CATACAAACTAAAGAATTACAAAAACAAATTACAAAAATTCAAAATTTTCGGGTTTATTACAGGGACAGC
AGAGATCCAGTTTGGTTAATTAAGGTACCGAGGGCCTATTTCCCATGATTCCTTCATATTTGCATATACG
ATACAAGGCTGTTAGAGAGATAATTAGAATTAATTTGACTGTAAACACAAAGATATTAGTACAAAATACG
TGACGTAGAAAGTAATAATTTCTTGGGTAGTTTGCAGTTTTAAAATTATGTTTTAAAATGGACTATCATA
TGCTTACCGTAACTTGAAAGTATTTCGATTTCTTGGCTTTATATATCTTGTGGAAAGGACGAAACACCGT
GGCAGAGAAGGAAGCTCGAGTTTTAGAGCTAGAAATAGCAAGTTAAAATAAGGCTAGTCCGTTATCAACT
TGAAAAAGTGGCACCGAGTCGGTGCTTTTTTGAATTCGCTAGCTAGGTCTTGAAAGGAGTGGGAATTGGC
TCCGGTGCCCGTCAGTGGGCAGAGCGCACATCGCCCACAGTCCCCGAGAAGTTGGGGGGAGGGGTCGGCA
ATTGATCCGGTGCCTAGAGAAGGTGGCGCGGGGTAAACTGGGAAAGTGATGTCGTGTACTGGCTCCGCCT
TTTTCCCGAGGGTGGGGGAGAACCGTATATAAGTGCAGTAGTCGCCGTGAACGTTCTTTTTCGCAACGGG
TTTGCCGCCAGAACACAGGACCGGTTCTAGAGCGCTGCCACCATGGACAAGAAGTACAGCATCGGCCTGG
ACATCGGCACCAACTCTGTGGGCTGGGCCGTGATCACCGACGAGTACAAGGTGCCCAGCAAGAAATTCAA
GGTGCTGGGCAACACCGACCGGCACAGCATCAAGAAGAACCTGATCGGAGCCCTGCTGTTCGACAGCGGC
GAAACAGCCGAGGCCACCCGGCTGAAGAGAACCGCCAGAAGAAGATACACCAGACGGAAGAACCGGATCT
GCTATCTGCAAGAGATCTTCAGCAACGAGATGGCCAAGGTGGACGACAGCTTCTTCCACAGACTGGAAGA
GTCCTTCCTGGTGGAAGAGGATAAGAAGCACGAGCGGCACCCCATCTTCGGCAACATCGTGGACGAGGTG
GCCTACCACGAGAAGTACCCCACCATCTACCACCTGAGAAAGAAACTGGTGGACAGCACCGACAAGGCCG
ACCTGCGGCTGATCTATCTGGCCCTGGCCCACATGATCAAGTTCCGGGGCCACTTCCTGATCGAGGGCGA
CCTGAACCCCGACAACAGCGACGTGGACAAGCTGTTCATCCAGCTGGTGCAGACCTACAACCAGCTGTTC
GAGGAAAACCCCATCAACGCCAGCGGCGTGGACGCCAAGGCCATCCTGTCTGCCAGACTGAGCAAGAGCA
GACGGCTGGAAAATCTGATCGCCCAGCTGCCCGGCGAGAAGAAGAATGGCCTGTTCGGAAACCTGATTGC
CCTGAGCCTGGGCCTGACCCCCAACTTCAAGAGCAACTTCGACCTGGCCGAGGATGCCAAACTGCAGCTG
AGCAAGGACACCTACGACGACGACCTGGACAACCTGCTGGCCCAGATCGGCGACCAGTACGCCGACCTGT
TTCTGGCCGCCAAGAACCTGTCCGACGCCATCCTGCTGAGCGACATCCTGAGAGTGAACACCGAGATCAC
CAAGGCCCCCCTGAGCGCCTCTATGATCAAGAGATACGACGAGCACCACCAGGACCTGACCCTGCTGAAA
GCTCTCGTGCGGCAGCAGCTGCCTGAGAAGTACAAAGAGATTTTCTTCGACCAGAGCAAGAACGGCTACG
CCGGCTACATTGACGGCGGAGCCAGCCAGGAAGAGTTCTACAAGTTCATCAAGCCCATCCTGGAAAAGAT
GGACGGCACCGAGGAACTGCTCGTGAAGCTGAACAGAGAGGACCTGCTGCGGAAGCAGCGGACCTTCGAC
AACGGCAGCATCCCCCACCAGATCCACCTGGGAGAGCTGCACGCCATTCTGCGGCGGCAGGAAGATTTTT
ACCCATTCCTGAAGGACAACCGGGAAAAGATCGAGAAGATCCTGACCTTCCGCATCCCCTACTACGTGGG
CCCTCTGGCCAGGGGAAACAGCAGATTCGCCTGGATGACCAGAAAGAGCGAGGAAACCATCACCCCCTGG
AACTTCGAGGAAGTGGTGGACAAGGGCGCTTCCGCCCAGAGCTTCATCGAGCGGATGACCAACTTCGATA
AGAACCTGCCCAACGAGAAGGTGCTGCCCAAGCACAGCCTGCTGTACGAGTACTTCACCGTGTATAACGA
GCTGACCAAAGTGAAATACGTGACCGAGGGAATGAGAAAGCCCGCCTTCCTGAGCGGCGAGCAGAAAAAG
GCCATCGTGGACCTGCTGTTCAAGACCAACCGGAAAGTGACCGTGAAGCAGCTGAAAGAGGACTACTTCA
AGAAAATCGAGTGCTTCGACTCCGTGGAAATCTCCGGCGTGGAAGATCGGTTCAACGCCTCCCTGGGCAC
ATACCACGATCTGCTGAAAATTATCAAGGACAAGGACTTCCTGGACAATGAGGAAAACGAGGACATTCTG
GAAGATATCGTGCTGACCCTGACACTGTTTGAGGACAGAGAGATGATCGAGGAACGGCTGAAAACCTATG
CCCACCTGTTCGACGACAAAGTGATGAAGCAGCTGAAGCGGCGGAGATACACCGGCTGGGGCAGGCTGAG
CCGGAAGCTGATCAACGGCATCCGGGACAAGCAGTCCGGCAAGACAATCCTGGATTTCCTGAAGTCCGAC
GGCTTCGCCAACAGAAACTTCATGCAGCTGATCCACGACGACAGCCTGACCTTTAAAGAGGACATCCAGA
AAGCCCAGGTGTCCGGCCAGGGCGATAGCCTGCACGAGCACATTGCCAATCTGGCCGGCAGCCCCGCCAT
TAAGAAGGGCATCCTGCAGACAGTGAAGGTGGTGGACGAGCTCGTGAAAGTGATGGGCCGGCACAAGCCC
GAGAACATCGTGATCGAAATGGCCAGAGAGAACCAGACCACCCAGAAGGGACAGAAGAACAGCCGCGAGA
GAATGAAGCGGATCGAAGAGGGCATCAAAGAGCTGGGCAGCCAGATCCTGAAAGAACACCCCGTGGAAAA
CACCCAGCTGCAGAACGAGAAGCTGTACCTGTACTACCTGCAGAATGGGCGGGATATGTACGTGGACCAG
GAACTGGACATCAACCGGCTGTCCGACTACGATGTGGACCATATCGTGCCTCAGAGCTTTCTGAAGGACG
ACTCCATCGACAACAAGGTGCTGACCAGAAGCGACAAGAACCGGGGCAAGAGCGACAACGTGCCCTCCGA
AGAGGTCGTGAAGAAGATGAAGAACTACTGGCGGCAGCTGCTGAACGCCAAGCTGATTACCCAGAGAAAG
TTCGACAATCTGACCAAGGCCGAGAGAGGCGGCCTGAGCGAACTGGATAAGGCCGGCTTCATCAAGAGAC
AGCTGGTGGAAACCCGGCAGATCACAAAGCACGTGGCACAGATCCTGGACTCCCGGATGAACACTAAGTA
CGACGAGAATGACAAGCTGATCCGGGAAGTGAAAGTGATCACCCTGAAGTCCAAGCTGGTGTCCGATTTC
CGGAAGGATTTCCAGTTTTACAAAGTGCGCGAGATCAACAACTACCACCACGCCCACGACGCCTACCTGA
ACGCCGTCGTGGGAACCGCCCTGATCAAAAAGTACCCTAAGCTGGAAAGCGAGTTCGTGTACGGCGACTA
CAAGGTGTACGACGTGCGGAAGATGATCGCCAAGAGCGAGCAGGAAATCGGCAAGGCTACCGCCAAGTAC
TTCTTCTACAGCAACATCATGAACTTTTTCAAGACCGAGATTACCCTGGCCAACGGCGAGATCCGGAAGC
GGCCTCTGATCGAGACAAACGGCGAAACCGGGGAGATCGTGTGGGATAAGGGCCGGGATTTTGCCACCGT
GCGGAAAGTGCTGAGCATGCCCCAAGTGAATATCGTGAAAAAGACCGAGGTGCAGACAGGCGGCTTCAGC
AAAGAGTCTATCCTGCCCAAGAGGAACAGCGATAAGCTGATCGCCAGAAAGAAGGACTGGGACCCTAAGA
AGTACGGCGGCTTCGACAGCCCCACCGTGGCCTATTCTGTGCTGGTGGTGGCCAAAGTGGAAAAGGGCAA
GTCCAAGAAACTGAAGAGTGTGAAAGAGCTGCTGGGGATCACCATCATGGAAAGAAGCAGCTTCGAGAAG
AATCCCATCGACTTTCTGGAAGCCAAGGGCTACAAAGAAGTGAAAAAGGACCTGATCATCAAGCTGCCTA
AGTACTCCCTGTTCGAGCTGGAAAACGGCCGGAAGAGAATGCTGGCCTCTGCCGGCGAACTGCAGAAGGG
AAACGAACTGGCCCTGCCCTCCAAATATGTGAACTTCCTGTACCTGGCCAGCCACTATGAGAAGCTGAAG
GGCTCCCCCGAGGATAATGAGCAGAAACAGCTGTTTGTGGAACAGCACAAGCACTACCTGGACGAGATCA
TCGAGCAGATCAGCGAGTTCTCCAAGAGAGTGATCCTGGCCGACGCTAATCTGGACAAAGTGCTGTCCGC
CTACAACAAGCACCGGGATAAGCCCATCAGAGAGCAGGCCGAGAATATCATCCACCTGTTTACCCTGACC
AATCTGGGAGCCCCTGCCGCCTTCAAGTACTTTGACACCACCATCGACCGGAAGAGGTACACCAGCACCA
AAGAGGTGCTGGACGCCACCCTGATCCACCAGAGCATCACCGGCCTGTACGAGACACGGATCGACCTGTC
TCAGCTGGGAGGCGACAAGCGACCTGCCGCCACAAAGAAGGCTGGACAGGCTAAGAAGAAGAAAGATTAC
AAAGACGATGACGATAAGGGATCCGGCGCAACAAACTTCTCTCTGCTGAAACAAGCCGGAGATGTCGAAG
AGAATCCTGGACCGACCGAGTACAAGCCCACGGTGCGCCTCGCCACCCGCGACGACGTCCCCAGGGCCGT
ACGCACCCTCGCCGCCGCGTTCGCCGACTACCCCGCCACGCGCCACACCGTCGATCCGGACCGCCACATC
GAGCGGGTCACCGAGCTGCAAGAACTCTTCCTCACGCGCGTCGGGCTCGACATCGGCAAGGTGTGGGTCG
CGGACGACGGCGCCGCGGTGGCGGTCTGGACCACGCCGGAGAGCGTCGAAGCGGGGGCGGTGTTCGCCGA
GATCGGCCCGCGCATGGCCGAGTTGAGCGGTTCCCGGCTGGCCGCGCAGCAACAGATGGAAGGCCTCCTG
GCGCCGCACCGGCCCAAGGAGCCCGCGTGGTTCCTGGCCACCGTCGGAGTCTCGCCCGACCACCAGGGCA
AGGGTCTGGGCAGCGCCGTCGTGCTCCCCGGAGTGGAGGCGGCCGAGCGCGCCGGGGTGCCCGCCTTCCT
GGAGACCTCCGCGCCCCGCAACCTCCCCTTCTACGAGCGGCTCGGCTTCACCGTCACCGCCGACGTCGAG
GTGCCCGAAGGACCGCGCACCTGGTGCATGACCCGCAAGCCCGGTGCCTGAACGCGTTAAGTCGACAATC
AACCTCTGGATTACAAAATTTGTGAAAGATTGACTGGTATTCTTAACTATGTTGCTCCTTTTACGCTATG
TGGATACGCTGCTTTAATGCCTTTGTATCATGCTATTGCTTCCCGTATGGCTTTCATTTTCTCCTCCTTG
TATAAATCCTGGTTGCTGTCTCTTTATGAGGAGTTGTGGCCCGTTGTCAGGCAACGTGGCGTGGTGTGCA
CTGTGTTTGCTGACGCAACCCCCACTGGTTGGGGCATTGCCACCACCTGTCAGCTCCTTTCCGGGACTTT
CGCTTTCCCCCTCCCTATTGCCACGGCGGAACTCATCGCCGCCTGCCTTGCCCGCTGCTGGACAGGGGCT
CGGCTGTTGGGCACTGACAATTCCGTGGTGTTGTCGGGGAAATCATCGTCCTTTCCTTGGCTGCTCGCCT
GTGTTGCCACCTGGATTCTGCGCGGGACGTCCTTCTGCTACGTCCCTTCGGCCCTCAATCCAGCGGACCT
TCCTTCCCGCGGCCTGCTGCCGGCTCTGCGGCCTCTTCCGCGTCTTCGCCTTCGCCCTCAGACGAGTCGG
ATCTCCCTTTGGGCCGCCTCCCCGCGTCGACTTTAAGACCAATGACTTACAAGGCAGCTGTAGATCTTAG
CCACTTTTTAAAAGAAAAGGGGGGACTGGAAGGGCTAATTCACTCCCAACGAAGACAAGATCTGCTTTTT
GCTTGTACTGGGTCTCTCTGGTTAGACCAGATCTGAGCCTGGGAGCTCTCTGGCTAACTAGGGAACCCAC
TGCTTAAGCCTCAATAAAGCTTGCCTTGAGTGCTTCAAGTAGTGTGTGCCCGTCTGTTGTGTGACTCTGG
TAACTAGAGATCCCTCAGACCCTTTTAGTCAGTGTGGAAAATCTCTAGCAGGGCCCGTTTAAACCCGCTG
ATCAGCCTCGACTGTGCCTTCTAGTTGCCAGCCATCTGTTGTTTGCCCCTCCCCCGTGCCTTCCTTGACC
CTGGAAGGTGCCACTCCCACTGTCCTTTCCTAATAAAATGAGGAAATTGCATCGCATTGTCTGAGTAGGT
GTCATTCTATTCTGGGGGGTGGGGTGGGGCAGGACAGCAAGGGGGAGGATTGGGAAGACAATAGCAGGCA
TGCTGGGGATGCGGTGGGCTCTATGGCTTCTGAGGCGGAAAGAACCAGCTGGGGCTCTAGGGGGTATCCC
C
[124 nt withheld, positions 8682-8805]
C
[91 nt withheld, positions 8807-8897]
A
[49 nt withheld, positions 8899-8947]
CCTTTGACGTTGGAGTCCACGTTCTTT
[37 nt withheld, positions 8975-9011]
ACCCTATCTCGGTCTATTCTTTTGATTTATAAGGGATTTTGCCGATTTCGGCCTATTGGTTAAAAAATGA
GCTGATTTAACAAAAATTTAACGCGAATTAATTCTGTGGAATGTGTGTCAGTTAGGGTGTGGAAAGTCCC
CAGGCTCCCCAGCAGGCAGAAGTATGCAAAGCATGCATCTCAATTAGTCAGCAACCAGGTGTGGAAAGTC
CCCAGGCTCCCCAGCAGGCAGAAGTATGCAAAGCATGCATCTCAATTAGTCAGCAACCATAGTCCCGCCC
CTAACTCCGCCCATCCCGCCCCTAACTCCGCCCAGTTCCGCCCATTCTCCGCCCCATGGCTGACTAATTT
TTTTTATTTATGCAGAGGCCGAGGCCGCCTCTGCCTCTGAGCTATTCCAGAAGTAGTGAGGAGGCTTTTT
TGGAGGCCTAGGCTTTTGCAAAAAGCTCCCGGGAGCTTGTATATCCATTTTCGGATCTGATCAGCACGTG
TTGACAATTAATCATCGGCATAGTATATCGGCATAGTATAATACGACAAGGTGAGGAACTAAACCATGGC
CAAGTTGACCAGTGCCGTTCCGGTGCTCACCGCGCGCGACGTCGCCGGAGCGGTCGAGTTCTGGACCGAC
CGGCTCGGGTTCTCCCGGGACTTCGTGGAGGACGACTTCGCCGGTGTGGTCCGGGACGACGTGACCCTGT
TCATCAGCGCGGTCCAGGACCAGGTGGTGCCGGACAACACCCTGGCCTGGGTGTGGGTGCGCGGCCTGGA
CGAGCTGTACGCCGAGTGGTCGGAGGTCGTGTCCACGAACTTCCGGGACGCCTCCGGGCCGGCCATGACC
GAGATCGGCGAGCAGCCGTGGGGGCGGGAGTTCGCCCTGCGCGACCCGGCCGGCAACTGCGTGCACTTCG
TGGCCGAGGAGCAGGACTGACACGTGCTACGAGATTTCGATTCCACCGCCGCCTTCTATGAAAGGTTGGG
CTTCGGAATCGTTTTCCGGGACGCCGGCTGGATGATCCTCCAGCGCGGGGATCTCATGCTGGAGTTCTTC
GCCCACCCCAACTTGTTTATTGCAGCTTATAATGGTTACAAATAAAGCAATAGCATCACAAATTTCACAA
ATAAAGCATTTTTTTCACTGCATTCTAGTTGTGGTTTGTCCAAACTCATCAATGTATCTTATCATGTCTG
TATACCGTCGACCTCTAGCTAGAGCTTGGCGTAATCATGGTCATAGCTGTTTCCTGTGTGAAATTGTTAT
CCGCTCACAATTCCACACAACATACGAGCCGGAAGCATAAAGTGTAAAGCCTGGGGTGCCTAATGAGTGA
GCTAACTCACATTAATTGCGTTGCGCTCACTGCCCGCTTTCCAGTCGGGAAACCTGTCGTGCCAGCTGCA
TTAATGAATCGGCCAACGCGCGGGGAGAGGCGGTTTGCGTATTGGGCGCTCTTCCGCTTCCTCGCTCACT
GACTCGCTGCGCTCGGTCGTTCGGCTGCGGCGAGCGGTATCAGCTCACTCAAAGGCGGTAATACGGTTAT
CCACAGAATCAGGGGATAACGCAGGAAAGAACATGTGAGCAAAAGGCCAGCAAAAGGCCAGGAACCGTAA
AAAGGCCGCGTTGCTGGCGTTTTTCCATAGGCTCCGCCCCCCTGACGAGCATCACAAAAATCGACGCTCA
AGTCAGAGGTGGCGAAACCCGACAGGACTATAAAGATACCAGGCGTTTCCCCCTGGAAGCTCCCTCGTGC
GCTCTCCTGTTCCGACCCTGCCGCTTACCGGATACCTGTCCGCCTTTCTCCCTTCGGGAAGCGTGGCGCT
TTCTCATAGCTCACGCTGTAGGTATCTCAGTTCGGTGTAGGTCGTTCGCTCCAAGCTGGGCTGTGTGCAC
GAACCCCCCGTTCAGCCCGACCGCTGCGCCTTATCCGGTAACTATCGTCTTGAGTCCAACCCGGTAAGAC
ACGACTTATCGCCACTGGCAGCAGCCACTGGTAACAGGATTAGCAGAGCGAGGTATGTAGGCGGTGCTAC
AGAGTTCTTGAAGTGGTGGCCTAACTACGGCTACACTAGAAGAACAGTATTTGGTATCTGCGCTCTGCTG
AAGCCAGTTACCTTCGGAAAAAGAGTTGGTAGCTCTTGATCCGGCAAACAAACCACCGCTGGTAGCGGTG
GTTTTTTTGTTTGCAAGCAGCAGATTACGCGCAGAAAAAAAGGATCTCAAGAAGATCCTTTGATCTTTTC
TACGGGGTCTGACGCTCAGTGGAACGAAAACTCACGTTAAGGGATTTTGGTCATGAGATTATCAAAAAGG
ATCTTCACCTAGATCCTTTTAAATTAAAAATGAAGTTTTAAATCAATCTAAAGTATATATGAGTAAACTT
GGTCTGACAGTTACCAATGCTTAATCAGTGAGGCACCTATCTCAGCGATCTGTCTATTTCGTTCATCCAT
AGTTGCCTGACTCCCCGTCGTGTAGATAACTACGATACGGGAGGGCTTACCATCTGGCCCCAGTGCTGCA
ATGATACCGCGAGACCCACGCTCACCGGCTCCAGATTTATCAGCAATAAACCAGCCAGCCGGAAGGGCCG
AGCGCAGAAGTGGTCCTGCAACTTTATCCGCCTCCATCCAGTCTATTAATTGTTGCCGGGAAGCTAGAGT
AAGTAGTTCGCCAGTTAATAGTTTGCGCAACGTTGTTGCCATTGCTACAGGCATCGTGGTGTCACGCTCG
TCGTTTGGTATGGCTTCATTCAGCTCCGGTTCCCAACGATCAAGGCGAGTTACATGATCCCCCATGTTGT
GCAAAAAAGCGGTTAGCTCCTTCGGTCCTCCGATCGTTGTCAGAAGTAAGTTGGCCGCAGTGTTATCACT
CATGGTTATGGCAGCACTGCATAATTCTCTTACTGTCATGCCATCCGTAAGATGCTTTTCTGTGACTGGT
GAGTACTCAACCAAGTCATTCTGAGAATAGTGTATGCGGCGACCGAGTTGCTCTTGCCCGGCGTCAATAC
GGGATAATACCGCGCCACATAGCAGAACTTTAAAAGTGCTCATCATTGGAAAACGTTCTTCGGGGCGAAA
ACTCTCAAGGATCTTACCGCTGTTGAGATCCAGTTCGATGTAACCCACTCGTGCACCCAACTGATCTTCA
GCATCTTTTACTTTCACCAGCGTTTCTGGGTGAGCAAAAACAGGAAGGCAAAATGCCGCAAAAAAGGGAA
TAAGGGCGACACGGAAATGTTGAATACTCATACTCTTCCTTTTTCAATATTATTGAAGCATTTATCAGGG
TTATTGTCTCATGAGCGGATACATATTTGAATGTATTTAGAAAAATAAACAAATAGGGGTTCCGCGCACA
TTTCCCCGAAAAGTGCCACCTGACGTCGACGGATCGGGAGATCTCCCGATCCCCTATGGTGCACTCTCAG
TACAATCTGCTCTGATGCCGCATAGTTAAGCCAGTATCTGCTCCCTGCTTGTGTGTTGGAGGTCGCTGAG
TAGTGCGCGAGCAAAATTTAAGCTACAACAAGGCAAGGCTTGACCGACAATTGCATGAAGAATCTGCTTA
GGGTTAGGCGTTTTGCGCTGCTTCGCGATGTACGGGCCAGATATACGCGTTGACATTGATTATTGACTAG
TTATTAATAGTAATCAATTACGGGGTCATTAGTTCATAGCCCATATATGGAGTTCCGCGTTACATAACTT
ACGGTAAATGGCCCGCCTGGCTGACCGCCCAACGACCCCCGCCCATTGACGTCAATAATGACGTATGTTC
CCATAGTAACGCCAATAGGGACTTTCCATTGACGTCAATGGGTGGAGTATTTACGGTAAACTGCCCACTT
GGCAGTACATCAAGTGTATCATATGCCAAGTACGCCCCCTATTGACGTCAATGACGGTAAATGGCCCGCC
TGGCATTATGCCCAGTACATGACCTTATGGGACTTTCCTACTTGGCAGTACATCTACGTATTAGTCATCG
CTATTACCATGG
Features (pLannotate 1.2.2; 33 found; start..end, strand, type, name):
    217..397     +  LTR            5' LTR (truncated): truncated 5' long terminal repeat (LTR) from HIV-1
    444..569     +  misc_feature   HIV-1 Ψ: packaging signal of human immunodeficiency virus type 1
    553..916     +  CDS            HIV-1 gag (fragment): gag protein from human immunodeficiency virus 1; gag
   1062..1295    +  misc_feature   RRE: The Rev response element (RRE) of HIV-1 allows for Rev-dependent mRNA export from the nucleus to the cytoplasm.
   1672..1772    +  CDS            Rev (fragment): human immunodeficiency virus 1 (HIV-1) Rev protein; rev; enhances nuclear export of unspliced and incompletely spliced viral mRNAs
   1822..1939    +  misc_feature   cPPT/CTS: central polypurine tract and central termination sequence of HIV-1
   1990..2230    +  promoter       U6 promoter: RNA polymerase III promoter for human U6 snRNA
   2260..2335    +  misc_RNA       gRNA scaffold: guide RNA scaffold for the Streptococcus pyogenes CRISPR/Cas9 system
   2353..2371    +  CDS            small t antigen (fragment): SV40 (simian virus 40) small t antigen
   2397..2608    +  promoter       EF-1α core promoter: core promoter for human elongation factor EF-1α
   2633..6736    +  CDS            Cas9: Cas9 (Csn1) endonuclease from the Streptococcus pyogenes Type II CRISPR/Cas system generates RNA-guided double strand breaks in DNA
   6874..7471    +  CDS            PuroR (fragment): puromycin N-acetyltransferase; pac from Streptomyces; confers resistance to puromycin
   7487..8075    +  misc_feature   WPRE: woodchuck hepatitis virus posttranscriptional regulatory element
   8126..8145    +  misc_feature   cPPT/CTS (fragment): central polypurine tract and central termination sequence of HIV-1
   8147..8380    +  LTR            3' LTR (ΔU3): self-inactivating 3' long terminal repeat (LTR) from HIV-1
   8412..8636    +  polyA_signal   bGH poly(A) signal: bovine growth hormone polyadenylation signal
   8640..8661    +  promoter       SV40 promoter (fragment): SV40 enhancer and early promoter
   8682..9110    +  rep_origin     f1 ori (sequence partly withheld): f1 bacteriophage origin of replication; arrow indicates direction of (+) strand synthesis
   9124..9453    +  promoter       SV40 promoter: SV40 enhancer and early promoter
   9501..9548    +  promoter       EM7 promoter: synthetic bacterial promoter&nbsp
   9567..9941    +  CDS            BleoR: antibiotic-binding protein; Sh ble from Streptoalloteichus hindustanus; confers resistance to bleomycin, phleomycin, and Zeocin™
   9951..10076   +  CDS            ble (fragment): BLE_KLEPN - Experimental evidence at protein level: Swiss-Prot protein existence level 1. Binding protein with a strong affinity to the bleomycin family of antibiotics. Binds to CL990; an antimitotic-antibiotic compound. From Klebsiella pneumoniae.
  10071..10192   +  polyA_signal   SV40 poly(A) signal: SV40 polyadenylation signal
  10263..10285   -  protein_bind   lac operator (fragment): The lac repressor binds to the lac operator to inhibit transcription in E. coli. This inhibition can be relieved by adding lactose or isopropyl-β-D-thiogalactopyranoside (IPTG). lac repressor encoded by lacI
  10289..10319   -  promoter       lac promoter: promoter for the E. coli lac operon
  10334..10355   -  protein_bind   CAP binding site: CAP binding activates transcription in the presence of cAMP. E. coli catabolite activator protein
  10368..10460   -  CDS            lacI (fragment): lac repressor; lacI; The lac repressor binds to the lac operator to inhibit transcription in E. coli. This inhibition can be relieved by adding lactose or isopropyl-β-D-thiogalactopyranoside (IPTG).
  10643..11231   -  rep_origin     ori: high-copy-number ColE1/pMB1/pBR322/pUC origin of replication
  11402..12262   -  CDS            AmpR: β-lactamase; bla; confers resistance to ampicillin, carbenicillin, and related antibiotics
  12263..12367   -  promoter       AmpR promoter: bla
  12426..12478   -  misc_feature   bom (fragment): basis of mobility region from pBR322
  12633..13012   +  enhancer       CMV enhancer: human cytomegalovirus immediate early enhancer
  13013..199     +  promoter       CMV promoter (across the origin): human cytomegalovirus (CMV) immediate early promoter
