[The description below was written by a language model from this plasmid's Addgene catalogue record and pLannotate feature annotations shown in this document.]
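Description:
pLenti-Puro-sgSIK3-C is a third-generation-style, self-inactivating HIV-1 lentiviral transfer plasmid built on the pLentiCRISPR v2 backbone. It delivers both Streptococcus pyogenes Cas9 and a single guide RNA directed against mouse Sik3 from one vector. In bacteria it is maintained through a high-copy ColE1/pUC-type origin with ampicillin selection. The backbone also carries an f1 origin and an SV40/EM7-driven bleomycin/Zeocin resistance cassette that lies outside the packaged viral region.

Viral genomic RNA is transcribed from a CMV enhancer/promoter fused to a truncated 5' LTR. It includes the Ψ packaging signal, a gag fragment, the Rev response element for Rev-dependent nuclear export, and the cPPT/CTS, which aids nuclear import. The ΔU3 3' LTR disables LTR promoter activity after integration, so expression depends on the internal promoters. The first of these is a human U6 RNA polymerase III promoter, which drives the Sik3-targeting spacer joined to the Cas9 guide scaffold. Downstream, an EF-1α core promoter drives the Cas9 coding sequence, followed by a puromycin N-acetyltransferase gene. No separate promoter is annotated for the puromycin marker, which suggests it is co-expressed with Cas9, although the feature table does not annotate the linking element. A WPRE after this cassette enhances transcript stability and expression.

The construct is intended for producing lentivirus to transduce mouse cells, selecting them with puromycin, and disrupting Sik3 by Cas9-induced double-strand breaks. The "C" suffix suggests it is one of several Sik3 guides. The associated study examined SIK-family kinases as mediators of LKB1 tumour suppression in non-small-cell lung cancer.
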