Addgene plasmid #138683: pLenti-Puro-sgSIK3-C
Purpose: Expresses a mouse SIK3-targeting sgRNA and Cas9
Depositing lab: Reuben Shaw. Depositing organization: Salk Institute for Biological Studies. Publication: The AMPK-Related Kinases SIK1 and SIK3 Mediate Key Tumor-Suppressive Effects of LKB1 in NSCLC. Hollstein PE, Eichner LJ, Brun SN, Kamireddy A, Svensson RU, Vera LI, Ross DS, Rymoff TJ, Hutchins A, Galvez HM, Williams AE, Shokhirev MN, Screaton RA, Berdeaux R, Shaw RJ. Cancer Discov. 2019 Nov;9(11):1606-1627. doi: 10.1158/2159-8290.CD-18-1261. Epub 2019 Jul 26. PubMed 31350328.
Backbone
  Vector backbone: pLentiCRISPR v2
  Vector type: Lentiviral
Growth in bacteria
  Bacterial resistance: Ampicillin, 100 μg/mL
  Growth temperature: 37°C
  Growth strain: NEB Stable
  Copy number: High Copy
Gene/Insert
  Gene/Insert name: sgSIK3 mouse
  gRNA/shRNA sequence: TGGCAGAGAAGGAAGCTCGA
  Species: M. musculus (mouse)
  Entrez Gene: Sik3 (a.k.a. 5730525O22Rik, 9030204A07Rik, Qsk, SIK-3, mKIAA0999)
  Promoter: hU6
  Cloning method: Restriction Enzyme; 5′ cloning site unknown (unknown if destroyed)
Terms and licenses: Academic/Nonprofit Terms; Industry Terms: Not Available to Industry
How to cite: pLenti-Puro-sgSIK3-C was a gift from Reuben Shaw (Addgene plasmid # 138683 ; http://n2t.net/addgene:138683 ; RRID:Addgene_138683)
