>Addgene plasmid #138683 | pLenti-Puro-sgSIK3-C | depositor partial sequence | sequence record 268007 | hU6 FWD Sequence
CCCGTATTCGATTTCTTGGCTTTATATATCTTGTGGAAGGACGAAACACCGTGGCAGAGAAGGAAGCTCG
AGTTTTAGAGCTAGAAATAGCAAGTTAAAATAAGGCTAGTCCGTTATCAACTTGAAAAAGTGGCACCGAG
TCGGTGCTTTTTTGAATTCGCTAGCTAGGTCTTGAAAGGAGTGGGAATTGGCTCCGGTGCCCGTCAGTGG
GCAGAGCGCACATCGCCCACAGTCCCCGAGAAGTTGGGGGGAGGGGTCGGCAATTGATCCGGTGCCTAGA
GAAGGTGGCGCGGGGTAAACTGGGAAAGTGATGTCGTGTACTGGCTCCGCCTTTTTCCCGAGGGTGGGGG
AGAACCGTATATAAGTGCAGTAGTCGCCGTGAACGTTCTTTTTCGCAACGGGTTTGCCGCCAGAACACAG
GACCGGTTCTAGAGCGCTGCCACCATGGACAAGAAGTACAGCATCGGCCTGGACATCGGCACCAACTCTG
TGGGCTGGGCCGTGATCACCGACGAGTACAAGGTGCCCAGCAAGAAATTCAAGGTGCTGGGCAACACCGA
CCGGCACAGCATCAAGAAGAACCTGATCGGAGCCCTGCTGTTCGACAGCGGCGAAACAGCCGAGGCCACC
CGGCTGAAGAGAACCGCCAGAAGAAGATACACCAGACGGAAGAACCGGATCTGCTATCTGCAAGAGATCT
TCAGCAACGAGATGGCCAAGGTGGACGACAGCTTCTTCCACAGACTGGAAGAGTCCTTCCTGGTGGAAGA
GGATAAGAAGCACGAGCGGCACCCCATCTTCGGCAACATCGTGGACGAGGTGGCCTACCACGAGAAGTAC
CCCACCATCTACCACCTGAGAAAGAAACTGGTGGACAGCACCGACAAGCCGACCTGCGGCTGATCTATCT
GGCCCTGGCCCACATGATCAAGTTCCGGGGCCACTTCCTGATCGAGGGCGACCTGACCCCGACAACAGCG
ACGTGACAGCTGTTCATCAGCTGGTGCAGACTACACAGCTGTCGAGGAACCCATCACGCAGCGCGTGACG
CAGCATCTGTCTGCAGACTGACAGAGCAGACGCTGAAATCTGATCGCCAGCTGCCCGGCGAGAGAGATGN
NTGTCGGAACTGATGCCTGAGCTGGNCCTGAACTCCACTCAGAGCACTCGACCTGNCNNGATGCNACTGC
ACATGACAGGACNACGAGAGAACCTGNNCACCTCGTCGTGNNNN
